Addgene plasmid #12974: pRK5-myc-Cdc42-Q61L
Depositing lab: Gary Bokoch. Depositing organization: Scripps California (The Scripps Research Institute).
Backbone
  Vector backbone: pRK5-Myc
  Backbone size w/o insert (bp): 4750
  Vector type: Mammalian Expression
Growth in bacteria
  Bacterial resistance: Ampicillin, 100 μg/mL
  Growth temperature: 37°C
  Growth strain: DH5alpha
  Copy number: High Copy
Gene/Insert
  Gene/Insert name: Cdc42 constitutively active (alt name: Cdc42)
  Species: H. sapiens (human)
  Insert size (bp): 576
  Mutation: Q61L Constitutively active
  GenBank ID: M57298
  Entrez Gene: CDC42 (a.k.a. CDC42Hs, G25K, TKS)
  Tag / fusion protein: Myc (N terminal on backbone)
  Cloning method: Restriction Enzyme; 5′ cloning site BamHI (not destroyed); 3′ cloning site EcoRI (not destroyed)
  Sequencing primers: 5′ SP6
Resource information
  A portion of this plasmid was derived from a plasmid made by: A. Hall
Terms and licenses: Academic/Nonprofit Terms; Industry Terms: Not Available to Industry
How to cite: pRK5-myc-Cdc42-Q61L was a gift from Gary Bokoch (Addgene plasmid # 12974 ; http://n2t.net/addgene:12974 ; RRID:Addgene_12974)
