[The description below was written by a language model from this plasmid's Addgene catalogue record.]
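Description:
pRK5-myc-Cdc42-Q61L is a mammalian expression plasmid built on the pRK5-Myc backbone (about 4.75 kb without insert) that carries a 576 bp human CDC42 coding sequence. It is maintained in E. coli as a high-copy plasmid under ampicillin selection. The record gives no mammalian selection marker and does not name the promoter driving the insert. No feature table is provided, so the regulatory elements and origin of replication cannot be detailed from the available information. An SP6 primer site lies upstream of the insert and is listed for sequencing from the 5′ end.

The insert was cloned between BamHI and EcoRI sites, both of which are preserved, placing Cdc42 in frame behind a Myc epitope tag supplied by the backbone. The expressed protein is therefore N-terminally Myc-tagged, which allows detection or immunoprecipitation with anti-Myc antibodies and lets it be distinguished from endogenous Cdc42. The coding sequence bears the Q61L substitution, annotated as constitutively active. In Rho-family and Ras-like GTPases, this glutamine is needed for GTP hydrolysis, and replacing it locks the protein in its GTP-bound, effector-engaging state independently of upstream exchange factors.

Constructs of this type are typically transfected into cultured mammalian cells to impose persistent Cdc42 signalling. They are used to examine downstream consequences such as actin cytoskeleton remodelling, filopodia formation, cell polarity and effector binding, often alongside wild-type or dominant-negative counterparts. The record notes that part of the plasmid derives from a construct made in another laboratory.
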