>Addgene plasmid #12974 | pRK5-myc-Cdc42-Q61L | addgene partial sequence | sequence record 19403 | SP6 5'-ATTTAGGTGACACTATAG-3'
TCGATTGAATTGGCCACCATGGAGCAGAAGCTGATCTCCGAGGAGGACCTGGGATCC
[552 nt withheld, positions 58-609]
AGCCGCAGGTGTGTGCTGCTATGAGAATTCCTGCAGAAGCTTGGCCGCCATGGCCCAACTTGTTTATTGC
AGCTTATAATGGTTACAAATAAAGCAATAGCATCACAAATTTCACAAATAAAGCATTTTTTTCACTGCAT
